>Addgene plasmid #207034 | P1K-3HA-Atg8∆R-MET15 | addgene full sequence | sequence record 423113 | Addgene NGS Result
GAACGCGGCCGCCAGCTGAAGCTTCGTACGCTGCAGGTCGTGGGATTCCTGGGTTAATTAACATCGCTAG
CCCTTAAAAACTCCATTGAAGACTTTGGTCATCCTTCACAGTGATGAATCATACTTGAAGGATGTAGAAG
CCTTGAAAAACTACATTATCGAGGAATTAAATGTTCGTGATGTTGTTATCACCTCCGATGAGGCAAAATA
TGGTGTTGAGTATAAAGCAGTTGCTGATTGGCCTGTATTGGGTAAGAAGTTGAAAAAAGACGCAAAGAAG
GTTAAAGATGCCCTACCATCAGTCACTTCTGAGCAAGTACGGGAATATTTGGAAAGCGGAAAGTTGGAGG
TTGCCGGTATTGAACTGGTTAAAGGAGATTTGAATGCTATTAGAGGCTTGCCAGAATCTGCTGTCCAAGC
TGGACAAGAAACCAGAACCGACCAAGACGTGTTAATCATCATGGATACAAATATTTACTCTGAACTAAAG
AGTGAAGGTCTCGCAAGAGAGCTGGTCAACAGAATCCAAAAATTGAGAAAGAAGTGTGGTTTGGAAGCCA
CCGACGATGTTTTAGTGGAGTACGAATTAGTTAAAGATACTATCGACTTTGAAGCCATTGTCAAAGAACA
TTTTGATATGTTAAGCAAGACCTGTAGATCCGACATTGCCAAATATGACGGCTCAAAGACAGACCCAATT
GGTGATGAAGAACAATCTATTAATGACACCATTTTCAAATTAAAAGTGTTCAAATTATGAAAACAACTCA
TATAAATACGTACAAATTTTTCTCTACTCGAAGTGATATAGATGTATATGTGTAAGTTTACGTTTAAGTT
AGAGTCATGTAATGCTAACTGTCTCCACCGATAATGTTGTATAATACCCGTGAAATCATAGCACATGATA
TATCATCACCCGGAGGCCGGTTATTTTCGGCGGCGGCAAAAATATTTGGTATAATTATGGAAATACAAAA
AGGGGAACCATTAAAGGTTGAGGAGGGGATTGATAAGAGAATCTAATAATTGTAAAGTTGAGAAAATCAT
AATAAAATAATTACTAGAGACATGAGATCTATCTTTTACCCATACGATGTTCCTGACTATGCGGGCTATC
CCTATGACGTCCCGGACTATGCAGGATCCTATCCATATGACGTTCCAGATTACGCTGCTCAGTGCAGATC
TAAGTCTACATTTAAGTCTGAATATCCATTTGAAAAAAGGAAGGCGGAGTCGGAGAGGATTGCTGACAGG
TTCAAGAATAGGATACCTGTGATTTGCGAAAAAGCTGAAAAGTCAGATATTCCAGAGATTGATAAGCGTA
AATATCTAGTTCCTGCTGACCTTACCGTAGGGCAATTTGTTTATGTTATAAGAAAGAGAATTATGCTACC
CCCTGAGAAGGCCATCTTCATTTTTGTCAATGATACTTTGCCACCTACTGCGGCGTTGATGTCTGCCATA
TATCAAGAACACAAGGATAAGGACGGGTTTTTGTATGTCACTTACTCAGGAGAAAATACATTTGGCTGAG
GCGCGCCACTTCTAAATAAGCGAATTTCTTATGATTTATGATTTTTATTATTAAATAAGTTATAAAAAAA
ATAAGTGTATACAAATTTTAAAGTGACTCTTAGGTTTTAAAACGAAAATTCTTATTCTTGAGTAACTCTT
TCCTGTAGGTCAGGTTGCTTTCTCAGGTATAGTATGAGGTCGCTCTTATTGACCACACCTCTACCGGCAG
ATCCGCTAGGGATAACAGGGTAATATCTGCAGGTCGACAACCCTTAATATAACTTCGTATAATGTATGCT
ATACGAAGTTATTAGGTCTAGATGCGAATTAACACTGTTCTTTGATGTTAGAACAATTTAGGTTCAAAGT
ACGAGTCACGACATGTAACAAGGGAAAAAAAGGATATTCATTTCAATAAAGTTCGTTTTATAAAAGTATA
GTACTTGTGAGAGAAAGTAGGTTTATACATAATTTTACAACTCATTACGCACACTCATGGTTTTTGGCCA
GCGAAAACAGTTTCAAAAGATTGCTGGAAGTCTGCAATAATGTCATCAATAAATTCGATACCAACAGAGA
CACGAATTAAGTCCTTGGTAACACCAGATGCCAACTTTTCTTTGTCATTTAATTGTTTGTGGGTAGTGAA
GTATGGAGCAATGACTAAGGTCTTGGCATCACCAACATTGGCCAAGTTAGAGGCAAGCTTTAAATTGTCA
ACAACTTGAGCACCAGAAAGTTTGAATGGGTCAGTTTCCTTGTCGGCATTTGGTAAGTCTTTTACACCGA
AAGATAAGACACCACCGAAACCGTTAGATAGATACTTCTTAGCATTTTCATGATGAGAATGAGATGCTAA
ACCAGGGTATGAAACCCAAGATACGTATGGGGATTGTTCTAACCATTTGGCTAACTTCAATGCATTTTCA
CCGTGTCTTTCAGCTCTCAAAGATAATGTTTCAACACCTTGTAGTAGCAAGAAAGAGGCAAATGGGTTCA
TCAATGGACCCAAATCTCTTAATAGTTCAGTTCTAACATGAACGATGTATGCCAAGTTACCGTAGGCTTC
ATTGTAGATAGTACCGTGATATCCTTCGGCAGGTTGAGAGAATTGAGGGAACTTTTCTGGGTAGTCCTTC
CATGGGAACTTACCAGAGTCAACAATAATACCACCGATAGTAGTACCATGACCACCAATCCATTTGGTAG
CAGAATGTGTTACAATATCAGCACCGTATTTAATTGGCTGACAGAAGTAACCACCGGCACCAAATGTGTT
GTCAACGACAACTGGAATACCGTGTTTGTGAGCAATTGCAACAATTTTTTCAAAATCCGGAACATTGTAC
TTTGGATTACCAATGGTTTCCAAATAAACAGCCTTGGTTCTTTCATCAAAGACCTTTTCGAATTCTTCTG
GATTGTCACCTTCAACAAATCTAGCCTCGATACCAAATCTTTTGAACGAGATTTTGAACTGGTTATAAGT
ACCACCGTATAAGTAAGAAGTGGAAACGATGTTGTCACCAGTGTGTGCCAAACCTTGGATGGCAAGGGTT
TGAGCGGCTTGACCGGAGGAAACAGCCAAAGCAGCAGCACCACCTTCTAAAGCAGCAATTCTTTCTTCCA
AAACATTACTGGTTGGGTTTTGGAAACGGGAATAGACGTAACCTGGAACTTCTAGACCAAACAATTGCGA
ACCATGCTTAGAGTTTTCGAAAACATAAGAAGTGGTGGCGTAAATTGGTACAGCTCTGGATCTGTGAGCA
TTGTCACCAGGGTTCTCTTGGCCGGCGTGTAGTTGAACAGTATCGAAATGAGATGGCATTGTATGGATGG
GGGTAATAGAATTGTATCTATGTATCTGACGACCCTGTATTACACGAAGGAAATAGTAGATGAAAAGACA
AGAGAGCAAGAAAAAGGAAAAACTTCCTTTCTAACAGACGCTTTACTTAACCTTATATATATCTTATTTT
TTTCATCGAGCGTGTTCAATTGGACAAGGTGCCACCTTTTCGACACTTCGGTTATTATGTTACACAGTTT
TCATGAGGATGGCGCCTTGACTAACTTAATTAGTCATTTGCCAACCACCACAGTTCCCCAATATCGACAG
CTTCACGTGCCATTTGCCATTTTGCGATCATGTGACCTCAAGAGAAAAAGCAAAAAATAATGAGAGCTAA
GGGATTCGAACCCTTGCATCCGAAGATATCAGAGATTTTAGAGGTTAAATCCACCTAAATCTGACGCCTT
AAACCACTCGGCCAAACTCCCATTGTATGTTGGAAGAATTGGATTTAAATGGAGCTCTCGAGAACCCTTA
ATATAACTTCGTATAATGTATGCTATACGAAGTTATTAGGTGATATCAGATCCACTAGTGGCCTATGCGG
CCGCGGATCTGCCGGTCTCCCTATAGTGAGTCGTATTAATTTCGATAAGCCAGGTTAACCTGCATTAATG
AATCGGCCAACGCGCGGGGAGAGGCGGTTTGCGTATTGGGCGCTCTTCCGCTTCCTCGCTCACTGACTCG
CTGCGCTCGGTCGTTCGGCTGCGGCGAGCGGTATCAGCTCACTCAAAGGCGGTAATACGGTTATCCACAG
AATCAGGGGATAACGCAGGAAAGAACATGTGAGCAAAAGGCCAGCAAAAGGCCAGGAACCGTAAAAAGGC
CGCGTTGCTGGCGTTTTTCCATAGGCTCCGCCCCCCTGACGAGCATCACAAAAATCGACGCTCAAGTCAG
AGGTGGCGAAACCCGACAGGACTATAAAGATACCAGGCGTTTCCCCCTGGAAGCTCCCTCGTGCGCTCTC
CTGTTCCGACCCTGCCGCTTACCGGATACCTGTCCGCCTTTCTCCCTTCGGGAAGCGTGGCGCTTTCTCA
TAGCTCACGCTGTAGGTATCTCAGTTCGGTGTAGGTCGTTCGCTCCAAGCTGGGCTGTGTGCACGAACCC
CCCGTTCAGCCCGACCGCTGCGCCTTATCCGGTAACTATCGTCTTGAGTCCAACCCGGTAAGACACGACT
TATCGCCACTGGCAGCAGCCACTGGTAACAGGATTAGCAGAGCGAGGTATGTAGGCGGTGCTACAGAGTT
CTTGAAGTGGTGGCCTAACTACGGCTACACTAGAAGAACAGTATTTGGTATCTGCGCTCTGCTGAAGCCA
GTTACCTTCGGAAAAAGAGTTGGTAGCTCTTGATCCGGCAAACAAACCACCGCTGGTAGCGGTGGTTTTT
TTGTTTGCAAGCAGCAGATTACGCGCAGAAAAAAAGGATCTCAAGAAGATCCTTTGATCTTTTCTACGGG
GTCTGACGCTCAGTGGAACGAAAACTCACGTTAAGGGATTTTGGTCATGAGATTATCAAAAAGGATCTTC
ACCTAGATCCTTTTAAATTAAAAATGAAGTTTTAAATCAATCTAAAGTATATATGAGTAAACTTGGTCTG
ACAGTTACCAATGCTTAATCAGTGAGGCACCTATCTCAGCGATCTGTCTATTTCGTTCATCCATAGTTGC
CTGACTCCCCGTCGTGTAGATAACTACGATACGGGAGGGCTTACCATCTGGCCCCAGTGCTGCAATGATA
CCGCGAGACCCACGCTCACCGGCTCCAGATTTATCAGCAATAAACCAGCCAGCCGGAAGGGCCGAGCGCA
GAAGTGGTCCTGCAACTTTATCCGCCTCCATCCAGTCTATTAATTGTTGCCGGGAAGCTAGAGTAAGTAG
TTCGCCAGTTAATAGTTTGCGCAACGTTGTTGCCATTGCTACAGGCATCGTGGTGTCACGCTCGTCGTTT
GGTATGGCTTCATTCAGCTCCGGTTCCCAACGATCAAGGCGAGTTACATGATCCCCCATGTTGTGCAAAA
AAGCGGTTAGCTCCTTCGGTCCTCCGATCGTTGTCAGAAGTAAGTTGGCCGCAGTGTTATCACTCATGGT
TATGGCAGCACTGCATAATTCTCTTACTGTCATGCCATCCGTAAGATGCTTTTCTGTGACTGGTGAGTAC
TCAACCAAGTCATTCTGAGAATAGTGTATGCGGCGACCGAGTTGCTCTTGCCCGGCGTCAATACGGGATA
ATACCGCGCCACATAGCAGAACTTTAAAAGTGCTCATCATTGGAAAACGTTCTTCGGGGCGAAAACTCTC
AAGGATCTTACCGCTGTTGAGATCCAGTTCGATGTAACCCACTCGTGCACCCAACTGATCTTCAGCATCT
TTTACTTTCACCAGCGTTTCTGGGTGAGCAAAAACAGGAAGGCAAAATGCCGCAAAAAAGGGAATAAGGG
CGACACGGAAATGTTGAATACTCATACTCTTCCTTTTTCAATATTATTGAAGCATTTATCAGGGTTATTG
TCTCATGAGCGGATACATATTTGAATGTATTTAGAAAAATAAACAAATAGGGGTTCCGCGCACATTTCCC
CGAAAAGTGCCACCTGACGTCTAAGAAACCATTATTATCATGACATTAACCTATAAAAATAGGCGTATCA
CGAGGCCCTTTCGTCTCGCGCGTTTCGGTGATGACGGTGAAAACCTCTGACACATGCAGCTCCCGGAGAC
GGTCACAGCTTGTCTGTAAGCGGATGCCGGGAGCAGACAAGCCCGTCAGGGCGCGTCAGCGGGTGTTGGC
GGGTGTCGGGGCTGGCTTAACTATGCGGCATCAGAGCAGATTGTACTGAGAGTGCACCATATGGACATAT
TGTCGTTAGAACGCGGCTACAATTAATACATAACCTTATGTATCATACACATACGATTTAGGTGACACTA
TA
Features (pLannotate 1.2.2; 17 found; start..end, strand, type, name):
     74..757     +  CDS            ILS1 (fragment): SYIC_YEAST - Experimental evidence at protein level: Swiss-Prot protein existence level 1. From Saccharomyces cerevisiae (strain ATCC 204508 / S288c) (Baker's yeast).
   1087..1176    +  CDS            3xHA: three tandem HA epitope tags
   1192..1536    +  CDS            ATG8: ATG8_YEAST - Also known as APG8, AUT7, CVT5. Experimental evidence at protein level: Swiss-Prot protein existence level 1. Ubiquitin-like modifier involved in cytoplasm to vacuole transport (Cvt) vesicles and autophagosomes formation. With ATG4, mediates the delivery of the vesicles and autophagosomes to the vacuole via the microtubule cytoskeleton. Required for selective autophagic degradation of the nucleus (nucleophagy) as well as for mitophagy which contributes to regulate mitochondrial quantity and quality by eliminating the mitochondria to a basal level to fulfill cellular energy require
   1560..1747    +  terminator     ADH1 terminator: S. cerevisiae ADH1; transcription terminator for the S. cerevisiae alcohol dehydrogenase 1 (ADH1) gene
   1799..1832    -  protein_bind   loxP: Cre-mediated recombination occurs in the 8-bp core sequence (GCATACAT). Cre recombinase
   2015..3349    -  CDS            MET17: O-acetylserine and O-acetylhomoserine sulfhydrylase, required for sulfur amino acid synthesis; S. cerevisiae MET17 MET15; MET25
   3350..3700    -  promoter       MET17 promoter: S. cerevisiae MET17; expression is repressed by methionine; MET15; MET25
   3700..3800    -  ncRNA          tRNA: Accession: RF00005 - tRNA
   3853..3886    -  protein_bind   loxP: Cre-mediated recombination occurs in the 8-bp core sequence (GCATACAT). Cre recombinase
   3940..3958    -  promoter       T7 promoter: promoter for bacteriophage T7 RNA polymerase
   3980..4033    -  CDS            lacI (fragment): lac repressor; lacI; The lac repressor binds to the lac operator to inhibit transcription in E. coli. This inhibition can be relieved by adding lactose or isopropyl-β-D-thiogalactopyranoside (IPTG).
   4216..4804    -  rep_origin     ori: high-copy-number ColE1/pMB1/pBR322/pUC origin of replication
   4975..5835    -  CDS            AmpR: β-lactamase; bla; confers resistance to ampicillin, carbenicillin, and related antibiotics
   5836..5940    -  promoter       AmpR promoter: bla
   6035..6070    +  CDS            rop (fragment): Rop protein, which maintains plasmids at low copy number; rop
   6172..6223    +  misc_feature   bom (fragment): basis of mobility region from pBR322
   6286..2       +  promoter       SP6 promoter (across the origin): promoter for bacteriophage SP6 RNA polymerase
