[The description below was written by a language model from this plasmid's Addgene catalogue record and pLannotate feature annotations shown in this document.]
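Description:
P1K-3HA-Atg8∆R-MET15 is a 6.3 kb yeast expression plasmid built on the ClhN-MET15 backbone for producing an epitope-tagged, pre-processed form of the Saccharomyces cerevisiae autophagy protein Atg8. In E. coli it is maintained at high copy through a ColE1/pUC-type origin and selected with ampicillin via the β-lactamase gene. For yeast, selection relies on a MET15 (MET17) cassette with its own methionine-repressible promoter, which complements methionine auxotrophy in met15 strains. This marker is flanked by two loxP sites, so it could in principle be excised by Cre recombinase. No yeast replication origin or centromere is annotated, which suggests an integrating design, although the record does not state this. T7 and SP6 promoters and small lacI, rop and bom fragments are backbone remnants.

The expression cassette places three tandem HA tags at the N terminus of the ATG8 coding sequence, followed by the ADH1 terminator. Expression is driven by the native ATG8 promoter. That promoter is not separately annotated, but an upstream fragment of the ILS1 coding sequence is consistent with about 1 kb of genomic sequence upstream of ATG8 having been cloned by Gibson assembly. The ∆R mutation removes the C-terminal arginine of Atg8. This residue is normally cleaved by the protease Atg4 to expose the glycine used for lipid conjugation, so the variant bypasses the need for Atg4 in initial processing. The construct therefore allows Atg8 to be detected by HA immunoblotting or immunostaining at near-native expression levels. It also helps separate the processing function of Atg4 from its other roles, in the context of work on Atg8 membrane recruitment and vacuolar membrane protein turnover.
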