Addgene plasmid #207034: P1K-3HA-Atg8∆R-MET15
Purpose: Expression of 3HA-Atg8∆R. This variant bypasses the need of Atg4 for initial C-terminal processing.
Depositing lab: Zhiping Xie. Depositing organization: Shanghai Jiao Tong University. Publication: Membrane recruitment of Atg8 by Hfl1 facilitates turnover of vacuolar membrane proteins in yeast cells approaching stationary phase. He CW, Cui XF, Ma SJ, Xu Q, Ran YP, Chen WZ, Mu JX, Li H, Zhu J, Gong Q, Xie Z. BMC Biol. 2021 Jun 4;19(1):117. doi: 10.1186/s12915-021-01048-7. PubMed 34088313.
Backbone
  Vector backbone: ClhN-MET15
  Vector type: Yeast Expression
Growth in bacteria
  Bacterial resistance: Ampicillin, 100 μg/mL
  Growth temperature: 37°C
  Growth strain: DH5alpha
  Copy number: High Copy
Gene/Insert
  Gene/Insert name: ATG8
  Species: S. cerevisiae (budding yeast)
  Mutation: ∆R
  Promoter: pATG8
  Tag / fusion protein: 3xHA (N terminal on insert)
  Cloning method: Gibson Cloning
Terms and licenses: Academic/Nonprofit Terms; Industry Terms: Not Available to Industry
How to cite: P1K-3HA-Atg8∆R-MET15 was a gift from Zhiping Xie (Addgene plasmid # 207034 ; http://n2t.net/addgene:207034 ; RRID:Addgene_207034)
